Addgene plasmid #72794: pMK278 (mClover-Hygro)
Purpose: C-terminal tagging with mClover using CRIPSR/Cas9
Depositing lab: Masato Kanemaki. Depositing organization: National Institute of Genetics. Publication: Rapid Protein Depletion in Human Cells by Auxin-Inducible Degron Tagging with Short Homology Donors. Natsume T, Kiyomitsu T, Saga Y, Kanemaki MT. Cell Rep. 2016 Apr 5;15(1):210-8. doi: 10.1016/j.celrep.2016.03.001. Epub 2016 Mar 24. PubMed 27052166.
Backbone
  Vector backbone: pBluescript KS(-)
  Backbone size w/o insert (bp): 3307
  Total vector size (bp): 6178
  Vector type: Mammalian Expression, CRISPR
  Selectable markers: Hygromycin
Growth in bacteria
  Bacterial resistance: Ampicillin, 100 μg/mL
  Growth temperature: 37°C
  Growth strain: DH5alpha
  Copy number: High Copy
Gene/Insert
  Gene/Insert name: mClover-Hygro
  Species: H. sapiens (human), M. musculus (mouse), R. norvegicus (rat), G. gallus (chicken)
  Insert size (bp): 2871
  Tag / fusion protein: mClover (C terminal on backbone)
  Cloning method: Restriction Enzyme; 5′ cloning site BamHI (not destroyed); 3′ cloning site BamHI (not destroyed)
  Sequencing primers: 5′ GTAAAACGACGGCCAGT; 3′ GGAAACAGCTATGACCATG
Resource information
  A portion of this plasmid was derived from a plasmid made by: mClover is a kind gift from Dr. Michael Lin (Addgene #40259)(Lam et al. Nat. Meth., 2012).
Terms and licenses: Academic/Nonprofit Terms; Industry Terms: Not Available to Industry
Depositor comments: This vector can be used for the construction of donor vectors for tagging with mClover.
How to cite: pMK278 (mClover-Hygro) was a gift from Masato Kanemaki (Addgene plasmid # 72794 ; http://n2t.net/addgene:72794 ; RRID:Addgene_72794)
