[The description below was written by a language model from this plasmid's Addgene catalogue record and pLannotate feature annotations shown in this document.]
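Description:
pMK278 (mClover-Hygro) is a 6,178 bp cassette plasmid built on pBluescript KS(-). It serves as a source of a fluorescent tag plus selection marker for building homology donor vectors used in CRISPR/Cas9-mediated C-terminal tagging of endogenous genes. It is maintained in E. coli at high copy through the ColE1/pUC-type origin and selected with ampicillin via the bla gene. The backbone also retains the f1 phage origin, the lacZα and lac promoter/operator remnants, and the flanking T7 and T3 promoters typical of pBluescript.

The roughly 2.9 kb insert is bounded by BamHI sites that are preserved on both sides, so the whole cassette can be excised and placed between homology arms for a gene of interest. It begins with a promoterless, mammalian codon-optimised mClover coding sequence, which the automated annotation matches to mClover3 although the record simply calls it mClover. This is followed by SV40-derived sequence containing a polyadenylation signal. Because no promoter precedes it, the fluorescent protein is meant to be expressed only when fused in frame to the 3′ end of a target open reading frame after knock-in.

Downstream lies an independent hygromycin resistance unit, made up of the mouse PGK promoter, HygR and the PGK polyadenylation signal, for selecting integrants in cultured cells. This unit is flanked by two loxP sites in the same orientation, an arrangement that would allow Cre-mediated removal of the marker after clone isolation. The record lists human, mouse, rat and chicken as applicable species. The plasmid comes from work on auxin-inducible degron tagging with short homology donors, although it carries no annotated degron itself.
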