Features (pLannotate 1.2.2; 19 found; start..end, strand, type, name):
      4..432     +  rep_origin     f1 ori (sequence partly withheld): f1 bacteriophage origin of replication; arrow indicates direction of (+) strand synthesis
    463..618     -  CDS            lacZα (fragment): LacZα fragment of β-galactosidase; lacZ fragment
    626..644     +  promoter       T7 promoter: promoter for bacteriophage T7 RNA polymerase
    683..1402    +  CDS            mClover3: bright green-yellow fluorescent protein derived from mClover2, with improved photostability (Bajar et al., 2003) mammalian codon-optimized
   1413..1497    +  CDS            large T antigen (fragment): large T antigen from SV40 (simian virus 40)
   1520..1641    +  polyA_signal   SV40 poly(A) signal: SV40 polyadenylation signal
   1672..1705    -  protein_bind   loxP: Cre-mediated recombination occurs in the 8-bp core sequence (GCATACAT). Cre recombinase
   1766..2265    +  promoter       PGK promoter: mouse phosphoglycerate kinase 1 promoter
   2325..3345    +  CDS            HygR (fragment): aminoglycoside phosphotransferase from E. coli; aph(4)-Ia; confers resistance to hygromycin
   3429..3881    +  polyA_signal   PGK poly(A) signal: mouse phosphoglycerate kinase 1 polyadenylation signal
   3908..3941    -  protein_bind   loxP: Cre-mediated recombination occurs in the 8-bp core sequence (GCATACAT). Cre recombinase
   3990..4008    -  promoter       T3 promoter: promoter for bacteriophage T3 RNA polymerase
   4053..4069    -  protein_bind   lac operator: The lac repressor binds to the lac operator to inhibit transcription in E. coli. This inhibition can be relieved by adding lactose or isopropyl-β-D-thiogalactopyranoside (IPTG). lac repressor encoded by lacI
   4077..4107    -  promoter       lac promoter: promoter for the E. coli lac operon
   4122..4143    -  protein_bind   CAP binding site: CAP binding activates transcription in the presence of cAMP. E. coli catabolite activator protein
   4156..4248    -  CDS            lacI (fragment): lac repressor; lacI; The lac repressor binds to the lac operator to inhibit transcription in E. coli. This inhibition can be relieved by adding lactose or isopropyl-β-D-thiogalactopyranoside (IPTG).
   4431..5019    -  rep_origin     ori: high-copy-number ColE1/pMB1/pBR322/pUC origin of replication
   5190..6050    -  CDS            AmpR: β-lactamase; bla; confers resistance to ampicillin, carbenicillin, and related antibiotics
   6051..6155    -  promoter       AmpR promoter: bla
>Addgene plasmid #72794 | pMK278 (mClover-Hygro) | depositor full sequence | sequence record 133559 | pMK278 (mClover-Hygro) sequence 6178 bps
CTG
[124 nt withheld, positions 4-127]
C
[91 nt withheld, positions 129-219]
A
[49 nt withheld, positions 221-269]
CCTTTGACGTTGGAGTCCACGTTCTTT
[37 nt withheld, positions 297-333]
ACCCTATCTCGGTCTATTCTTTTGATTTATAAGGGATTTTGCCGATTTCGGCCTATTGGTTAAAAAATGA
GCTGATTTAACAAAAATTTAACGCGAATTTTAACAAAATATTAACGCTTACAATTTCCATTCGCCATTCA
GGCTGCGCAACTGTTGGGAAGGGCGATCGGTGCGGGCCTCTTCGCTATTACGCCAGCTGGCGAAAGGGGG
ATGTGCTGCAAGGCGATTAAGTTGGGTAACGCCAGGGTTTTCCCAGTCACGACGTTGTAAAACGACGGCC
AGTGAGCGCGCGTAATACGACTCACTATAGGGCGAATTGGAGCTCGGATCCGGTGCAGGCGCCGCTAGCA
TGGTGAGCAAGGGCGAGGAGCTGTTCACCGGGGTGGTGCCCATCCTGGTCGAGCTGGACGGCGACGTAAA
CGGCCACAAGTTCAGCGTCCGCGGCGAGGGCGAGGGCGATGCCACCAACGGCAAGCTGACCCTGAAGTTC
ATCTGCACCACCGGCAAGCTGCCCGTGCCCTGGCCCACCCTCGTGACCACCTTCGGCTACGGCGTGGCCT
GCTTCAGCCGCTACCCCGACCACATGAAGCAGCACGACTTCTTCAAGTCCGCCATGCCCGAAGGCTACGT
CCAGGAGCGCACCATCTCTTTCAAGGACGACGGTACCTACAAGACCCGCGCCGAGGTGAAGTTCGAGGGC
GACACCCTGGTGAACCGCATCGAGCTGAAGGGCATCGACTTCAAGGAGGACGGCAACATCCTGGGGCACA
AGCTGGAGTACAACTTCAACAGCCACAACGTCTATATCACGGCCGACAAGCAGAAGAACGGCATCAAGGC
TAACTTCAAGATCCGCCACAACGTTGAGGACGGCAGCGTGCAGCTCGCCGACCACTACCAGCAGAACACC
CCCATCGGCGACGGCCCCGTGCTGCTGCCCGACAACCACTACCTGAGCCATCAGTCCAAGCTGAGCAAAG
ACCCCAACGAGAAGCGCGATCACATGGTCCTGCTGGAGTTCGTGACCGCCGCCGGGATTACACATGGCAT
GGACGAGCTGTACAAGTAATCTAGATAACTGATCATAATCAGCCATACCACATTTGTAGAGGTTTTACTT
GCTTTAAAAAACCTCCCACACCTCCCCCTGAACCTGAAACATAAAATGAATGCAATTGTTGTTGTTAACT
TGTTTATTGCAGCTTATAATGGTTACAAATAAAGCAATAGCATCACAAATTTCACAAATAAAGCATTTTT
TTCACTGCATTCTAGTTGTGGTTTGTCCAAACTCATCAATGTATCTTAACGCGTCGATCATATTCAATAA
CCCTTAATATAACTTCGTATAATGTATGCTATACGAAGTTATTAGGTCTGAAGAGGAGTTTACGTCCAGC
CAAGCTTAGGATCTCGACCTCGAAATTCTACCGGGTAGGGGAGGCGCTTTTCCCAAGGCAGTCTGGAGCA
TGCGCTTTAGCAGCCCCGCTGGGCACTTGGCGCTACACAAGTGGCCTCTGGCCTCGCACACATTCCACAT
CCACCGGTAGGCGCCAACCGACTCCGTTCTTTGGTGGCCCCTTCGCGCCACCTTCTACTCCTCCCCTAGT
CAGGAAGTTCCCCCCCGCCCCGCAGCTCGCGTCGTGCAGGACGTGACAAATGGAAGTAGCACGTCTCACT
AGTCTCGTGCAGATGGACAGCACCGCTGAGCAATGGAAGCGGGTAGGCCTTTGGGGCAGCGGCCAATAGC
AGCTTTGCTCCTTCGCTTTCTGGGCTCAGAGGCTGGGAAGGGGTGGGTCCGGGGGCGGGCTCAGGGGCGG
GCTCAGGGGCGGGGCGGGCGCCCGAAGGTCCTCCGGAGGCCCGGCATTCTGCACGCTTCAAAAGCGCACG
TCTGCCGCGCTGTTCTCCTCTTCCTCATCTCCGGGCCTTTCGACCTGCATCCATCTAGATCTCGAGCAGC
TGAAGCTTACCGCTAGCATGGATAGATCCGGAAAGCCTGAACTCACCGCGACGTCTGTCGAGAAGTTTCT
GATCGAAAAGTTCGACAGCGTCTCCGACCTGATGCAGCTCTCGGAGGGCGAAGAATCTCGTGCTTTCAGC
TTCGATGTAGGAGGGCGTGGATATGTCCTGCGGGTAAATAGCTGCGCCGATGGTTTCTACAAAGATCGTT
ATGTTTATCGGCACTTTGCATCGGCCGCGCTCCCGATTCCGGAAGTGCTTGACATTGGGGAATTCAGCGA
GAGCCTGACCTATTGCATCTCCCGCCGTGCACAGGGTGTCACGTTGCAAGACCTGCCTGAAACCGAACTG
CCCGCTGTTCTGCAGCCGGTCGCGGAGGCCATGGATGCGATCGCTGCGGCCGATCTTAGCCAGACGAGCG
GGTTCGGCCCATTCGGACCGCAAGGAATCGGTCAATACACTACATGGCGTGATTTCATATGCGCGATTGC
TGATCCCCATGTGTATCACTGGCAAACTGTGATGGACGACACCGTCAGTGCGTCCGTCGCGCAGGCTCTC
GATGAGCTGATGCTTTGGGCCGAGGACTGCCCCGAAGTCCGGCACCTCGTGCACGCGGATTTCGGCTCCA
ACAATGTCCTGACGGACAATGGCCGCATAACAGCGGTCATTGACTGGAGCGAGGCGATGTTCGGGGATTC
CCAATACGAGGTCGCCAACATCTTCTTCTGGAGGCCGTGGTTGGCTTGTATGGAGCAGCAGACGCGCTAC
TTCGAGCGGAGGCATCCGGAGCTTGCAGGATCGCCGCGGCTCCGGGCGTATATGCTCCGCATTGGTCTTG
ACCAACTCTATCAGAGCTTGGTTGACGGCAATTTCGATGATGCAGCTTGGGCGCAGGGTCGATGCGACGC
AATCGTCCGATCCGGAGCCGGGACTGTCGGGCGTACACAAATCGCCCGCAGAAGCGCGGCCGTCTGGACC
GATGGCTGTGTAGAAGTACTCGCCGATAGTGGAAACCGACGCCCCAGCACTCGTCCGAGGGCAAAGGAAT
AGGCTAGCCGCCCGCCCCACGACCCGCAGCGCCCGACCGAAAGGAGCGCACGACCCCATGCATCGATGAT
ATCAGATCCCCGGGATGCAGAAATTGATGATCTATTAAACAATAAAGATGTCCACTAAAATGGAAGTTTT
TCCTGTCATACTTTGTTAAGAAGGGTGAGAACAGAGTACCTACATTTTGAATGGAAGGATTGGAGCTACG
GGGGTGGGGGTGGGGTGGGATTAGATAAATGCCTGCTCTTTACTGAAGGCTCTTTACTATTGCTTTATGA
TAATGTTTCATAGTTGGATATCATAATTTAAACAAGCAAAACCAAATTAAGGGCCAGCTCATTCCTCCCA
CTCATGATCTATAGATCTATAGATCTCTCGTGGGATCATTGTTTTTCTCTTGATTCCCACTTTGTGGTTC
TAAGTACTGTGGTTTCCAAATGTGTCAGTTTCATAGCCTGAAGAACGAGATCAGCAGCCTCTGTTCCACA
TACACTTCATTCTCAGTATTGTTTTGCCAAGTTCTAATTCCATCAGAAGCTGGTCGAGATCCGGAACCCT
TAATATAACTTCGTATAATGTATGCTATACGAAGTTATTAGGTCCCTCGAAGAGGTTCACTAGGATCCGG
TACCCAGCTTTTGTTCCCTTTAGTGAGGGTTAATTGCGCGCTTGGCGTAATCATGGTCATAGCTGTTTCC
TGTGTGAAATTGTTATCCGCTCACAATTCCACACAACATACGAGCCGGAAGCATAAAGTGTAAAGCCTGG
GGTGCCTAATGAGTGAGCTAACTCACATTAATTGCGTTGCGCTCACTGCCCGCTTTCCAGTCGGGAAACC
TGTCGTGCCAGCTGCATTAATGAATCGGCCAACGCGCGGGGAGAGGCGGTTTGCGTATTGGGCGCTCTTC
CGCTTCCTCGCTCACTGACTCGCTGCGCTCGGTCGTTCGGCTGCGGCGAGCGGTATCAGCTCACTCAAAG
GCGGTAATACGGTTATCCACAGAATCAGGGGATAACGCAGGAAAGAACATGTGAGCAAAAGGCCAGCAAA
AGGCCAGGAACCGTAAAAAGGCCGCGTTGCTGGCGTTTTTCCATAGGCTCCGCCCCCCTGACGAGCATCA
CAAAAATCGACGCTCAAGTCAGAGGTGGCGAAACCCGACAGGACTATAAAGATACCAGGCGTTTCCCCCT
GGAAGCTCCCTCGTGCGCTCTCCTGTTCCGACCCTGCCGCTTACCGGATACCTGTCCGCCTTTCTCCCTT
CGGGAAGCGTGGCGCTTTCTCATAGCTCACGCTGTAGGTATCTCAGTTCGGTGTAGGTCGTTCGCTCCAA
GCTGGGCTGTGTGCACGAACCCCCCGTTCAGCCCGACCGCTGCGCCTTATCCGGTAACTATCGTCTTGAG
TCCAACCCGGTAAGACACGACTTATCGCCACTGGCAGCAGCCACTGGTAACAGGATTAGCAGAGCGAGGT
ATGTAGGCGGTGCTACAGAGTTCTTGAAGTGGTGGCCTAACTACGGCTACACTAGAAGGACAGTATTTGG
TATCTGCGCTCTGCTGAAGCCAGTTACCTTCGGAAAAAGAGTTGGTAGCTCTTGATCCGGCAAACAAACC
ACCGCTGGTAGCGGTGGTTTTTTTGTTTGCAAGCAGCAGATTACGCGCAGAAAAAAAGGATCTCAAGAAG
ATCCTTTGATCTTTTCTACGGGGTCTGACGCTCAGTGGAACGAAAACTCACGTTAAGGGATTTTGGTCAT
GAGATTATCAAAAAGGATCTTCACCTAGATCCTTTTAAATTAAAAATGAAGTTTTAAATCAATCTAAAGT
ATATATGAGTAAACTTGGTCTGACAGTTACCAATGCTTAATCAGTGAGGCACCTATCTCAGCGATCTGTC
TATTTCGTTCATCCATAGTTGCCTGACTCCCCGTCGTGTAGATAACTACGATACGGGAGGGCTTACCATC
TGGCCCCAGTGCTGCAATGATACCGCGAGACCCACGCTCACCGGCTCCAGATTTATCAGCAATAAACCAG
CCAGCCGGAAGGGCCGAGCGCAGAAGTGGTCCTGCAACTTTATCCGCCTCCATCCAGTCTATTAATTGTT
GCCGGGAAGCTAGAGTAAGTAGTTCGCCAGTTAATAGTTTGCGCAACGTTGTTGCCATTGCTACAGGCAT
CGTGGTGTCACGCTCGTCGTTTGGTATGGCTTCATTCAGCTCCGGTTCCCAACGATCAAGGCGAGTTACA
TGATCCCCCATGTTGTGCAAAAAAGCGGTTAGCTCCTTCGGTCCTCCGATCGTTGTCAGAAGTAAGTTGG
CCGCAGTGTTATCACTCATGGTTATGGCAGCACTGCATAATTCTCTTACTGTCATGCCATCCGTAAGATG
CTTTTCTGTGACTGGTGAGTACTCAACCAAGTCATTCTGAGAATAGTGTATGCGGCGACCGAGTTGCTCT
TGCCCGGCGTCAATACGGGATAATACCGCGCCACATAGCAGAACTTTAAAAGTGCTCATCATTGGAAAAC
GTTCTTCGGGGCGAAAACTCTCAAGGATCTTACCGCTGTTGAGATCCAGTTCGATGTAACCCACTCGTGC
ACCCAACTGATCTTCAGCATCTTTTACTTTCACCAGCGTTTCTGGGTGAGCAAAAACAGGAAGGCAAAAT
GCCGCAAAAAAGGGAATAAGGGCGACACGGAAATGTTGAATACTCATACTCTTCCTTTTTCAATATTATT
GAAGCATTTATCAGGGTTATTGTCTCATGAGCGGATACATATTTGAATGTATTTAGAAAAATAAACAAAT
AGGGGTTCCGCGCACATTTCCCCGAAAAGTGCCAC
