>Addgene plasmid #72794 | pMK278 (mClover-Hygro) | addgene partial sequence | sequence record 138180 | M13pUC-Fwd 5'-CCCAGTCACGACGTTGTAAAACG-3'
CGCGCGTAATACGACTCACTATAGGGCGAATTGGAGCTCGGATCCGGTGCAGGCGCCGCTAGCATGGTGA
GCAAGGGCGAGGAGCTGTTCACCGGGGTGGTGCCCATCCTGGTCGAGCTGGACGGCGACGTAAACGGCCA
CAAGTTCAGCGTCCGCGGCGAGGGCGAGGGCGATGCCACCAACGGCAAGCTGACCCTGAAGTTCATCTGC
ACCACCGGCAAGCTGCCCGTGCCCTGGCCCACCCTCGTGACCACCTTCGGCTACGGCGTGGCCTGCTTCA
GCCGCTACCCCGACCACATGAAGCAGCACGACTTCTTCAAGTCCGCCATGCCCGAAGGCTACGTCCAGGA
GCGCACCATCTCTTTCAAGGACGACGGTACCTACAAGACCCGCGCCGAGGTGAAGTTCGAGGGCGACACC
CTGGTGAACCGCATCGAGCTGAAGGGCATCGACTTCAAGGAGGACGGCAACATCCTGGGGCACAAGCTGG
AGTACAACTTCAACAGCCACAACGTCTATATCACGGCCGACAAGCAGAAGAACGGCATCAAGGCTAACTT
CAAGATCCGCCACAACGTTGAGGACGGCAGCGTGCAGCTCGCCGACCACTACCAGCAGAACACCCCCATC
GGCGACGGCCCCGTGCTGCTGCCCGACAACCACTACCTGAGCCATCAGTCCAAGCTGAGCAAAGACCCCA
ACGAGAAGCGCGATCACATGGTCCTGCTGGAGTTCGTGACCGCCGCCGGGATTACACATGGCATGGACGA
GCTGTACAAGTAATCTAGATAACTGATCATAATCAGCCATACCACATTTGTAGAGGTTTTACTTGCTTTA
AAAAACCTCCCACACCTCCCCCTGAACCTGAAACATAAAATGAATGCAATTGTTGTTGTTAACTTGTTTA
TTGCAGCTTATAATGGTTACAAATAAAGCAATAGCATCACAAATTTCACAAATAAAGCATTT
