>Addgene plasmid #72794 | pMK278 (mClover-Hygro) | addgene partial sequence | sequence record 138183 | mPGK-F 5'-cattctgcacgcttcaaaag-3'
GTTCTCCTCTTCCTCATCTCCGGGCCTTTCGACCTGCATCCATCTAGATCTCGAGCAGCTGAAGCTTACC
GCTAGCATGGATAGATCCGGAAAGCCTGAACTCACCGCGACGTCTGTCGAGAAGTTTCTGATCGAAAAGT
TCGACAGCGTCTCCGACCTGATGCAGCTCTCGGAGGGCGAAGAATCTCGTGCTTTCAGCTTCGATGTAGG
AGGGCGTGGATATGTCCTGCGGGTAAATAGCTGCGCCGATGGTTTCTACAAAGATCGTTATGTTTATCGG
CACTTTGCATCGGCCGCGCTCCCGATTCCGGAAGTGCTTGACATTGGGGAATTCAGCGAGAGCCTGACCT
ATTGCATCTCCCGCCGTGCACAGGGTGTCACGTTGCAAGACCTGCCTGAAACCGAACTGCCCGCTGTTCT
GCAGCCGGTCGCGGAGGCCATGGATGCGATCGCTGCGGCCGATCTTAGCCAGACGAGCGGGTTCGGCCCA
TTCGGACCGCAAGGAATCGGTCAATACACTACATGGCGTGATTTCATATGCGCGATTGCTGATCCCCATG
TGTATCACTGGCAAACTGTGATGGACGACACCGTCAGTGCGTCCGTCGCGCAGGCTCTCGATGAGCTGAT
GCTTTGGGCCGAGGACTGCCCCGAAGTCCGGCACCTCGTGCACGCGGATTTCGGCTCCAACAATGTCCTG
ACGGACAATGGCCGCATAACAGCGGTCATTGACTGGAGCGAGGCGATGTTCGGGGATTCCCAATACGAGG
TCGCCAACATCTTCTTCTGGAGGCCGTGGTTGGCTTGTATGGAGCAGCAGACGCGCTACTTCGAGCGGAG
GCATCCGGAGCTTGCAGGATCGCCGCGGCTCCGGGCGTATATGCTCCGCATTGGTCTTGACCAACTCTAT
CAGAGCTTGGTTGACGGCAATTTCGATGATGCAGCTTGGGCGCAGGGTCGATGCGACGCAATCGTCCGAT
CCGGAGCCGGGACTGTCGGGCGTACACAAATCGCCCGCAGAAGCGCGGCCGTCTGGACCGATGGCTGTGT
AGAAGTACT
